>Addgene plasmid #227161 | pCS2+8-CYP2A6(C439A)-flag-tev-halo-his | addgene full sequence | sequence record 458999 | Addgene NGS Result
CGCCATTCTGCCTGGGGACGTCGGAGCAAGCTTGATTTAGGTGACACTATAGAATACAAGCTACTTGTTC
TTTTTGCAGGATCCACTAGTGGCGCGCCATTAATTAAAGGCCGGCCAGCGATCGCCGGACCCACCATGCT
GGCCTCAGGGATGCTTCTGGTGGCCTTGCTGGTCTGCCTGACTGTGATGGTCTTGATGTCTGTTTGGCAG
CAGAGGAAGAGCAAGGGGAAGCTGCCTCCGGGACCCACCCCATTGCCCTTCATTGGAAACTACCTGCAAC
TGAACACAGAGCAGATGTACAACTCCCTCATGAAGATCAGTGAGCGCTATGGCCCCGTGTTCACCATTCA
CTTGGGGCCCCGGCGGGTCGTGGTGCTGTGTGGACATGATGCCGTCAGGGAGGCTCTGGTGGACCAGGCT
GAGGAGTTCAGCGGGCGAGGCGAGCAAGCCACCTTCGACTGGGTCTTCAAAGGCTATGGCGTGGTATTCA
GCAACGGGGAGCGCGCCAAGCAGCTCCGGCGCTTCTCCATCGCCACCCTGCGGGACTTCGGGGTGGGCAA
GCGAGGCATCGAGGAGCGCATCCAGGAGGAGGCGGGCTTCCTCATCGACGCCCTCCGGGGCACTGGCGGC
GCCAATATCGATCCCACCTTCTTCCTGAGCCGCACAGTCTCCAATGTCATCAGCTCCATTGTCTTTGGGG
ACCGCTTTGACTATAAGGACAAAGAGTTCCTGTCACTGTTGCGCATGATGCTAGGAATCTTCCAGTTCAC
GTCAACCTCCACGGGGCAGCTCTATGAGATGTTCTCTTCGGTGATGAAACACCTGCCAGGACCACAGCAA
CAGGCCTTTCAGTTGCTGCAAGGGCTGGAGGACTTCATAGCCAAGAAGGTGGAGCACAACCAGCGTACGC
TGGATCCCAATTCCCCACGGGACTTCATTGACTCCTTTCTCATCCGCATGCAGGAGGAGGAGAAGAACCC
CAACACGGAGTTCTACTTGAAAAACCTGGTGATGACCACGTTGAACCTCTTCATTGGGGGCACCGAGACC
GTCAGCACCACCCTGCGCTATGGCTTCTTGCTGCTCATGAAGCACCCAGAGGTGGAGGCCAAGGTCCATG
AGGAGATTGACAGAGTGATCGGCAAGAACCGGCAGCCCAAGTTTGAGGACCGGGCCAAGATGCCCTACAT
GGAGGCAGTGATCCACGAGATCCAAAGATTTGGAGACGTGATCCCCATGAGTTTGGCCCGCAGAGTCAAA
AAGGACACCAAGTTTCGGGATTTCTTCCTCCCTAAGGGCACCGAAGTGTACCCTATGCTGGGCTCTGTGC
TGAGAGACCCCAGTTTCTTCTCCAACCCCCAGGACTTCAATCCCCAGCATTTCCTGAATGAGAAGGGGCA
GTTTAAGAAGAGTGATGCTTTTGTGCCCTTTTCCATCGGAAAGCGGAACGCTTTCGGAGAAGGCCTGGCC
AGAATGGAGCTCTTTCTCTTCTTCACCACCGTCATGCAGAACTTCCGCCTCAAGTCCTCCCAGTCACCTA
AGGACATTGACGTGTCCCCCAAACACGTGGGCTTTGCCACGATCCCACGAAACTACACCATGAGCTTCCT
GCCCCGCTCAGGGGATTATAAAGACGATGACGACAAGTCAGGGGAAAACTTGTATTTCCAGGGCTCAGGG
ATGGCAGAAATCGGTACTGGCTTTCCATTCGACCCCCATTATGTGGAAGTCCTGGGCGAGCGCATGCACT
ACGTCGATGTTGGTCCGCGCGATGGCACCCCTGTGCTGTTCCTGCACGGTAACCCGACCTCCTCCTACGT
GTGGCGCAACATCATCCCGCATGTTGCACCGACCCATCGCTGCATTGCTCCAGACCTGATCGGTATGGGC
AAATCCGACAAACCAGACCTGGGTTATTTCTTCGACGACCACGTCCGCTTCATGGATGCCTTCATCGAAG
CCCTGGGTCTGGAAGAGGTCGTCCTGGTCATTCACGACTGGGGCTCCGCTCTGGGTTTCCACTGGGCCAA
GCGCAATCCAGAGCGCGTCAAAGGTATTGCATTTATGGAGTTCATCCGCCCTATCCCGACCTGGGACGAA
TGGCCAGAATTTGCCCGCGAGACCTTCCAGGCCTTCCGCACCACCGACGTCGGCCGCAAGCTGATCATCG
ATCAGAACGTTTTTATCGAGGGTACGCTGCCGATGGGTGTCGTCCGCCCGCTGACTGAAGTCGAGATGGA
CCATTACCGCGAGCCGTTCCTGAATCCTGTTGACCGCGAGCCACTGTGGCGCTTCCCAAACGAGCTGCCA
ATCGCCGGTGAGCCAGCGAACATCGTCGCGCTGGTCGAAGAATACATGGACTGGCTGCACCAGTCCCCTG
TCCCGAAGCTGCTGTTCTGGGGCACCCCAGGCGTTCTGATCCCACCGGCCGAAGCCGCTCGCCTGGCCAA
AAGCCTGCCTAACTGCAAGGCTGTGGACATCGGCCCGGGTCTGAATCTGCTGCAAGAAGACAACCCGGAC
CTGATCGGCAGCGAGATCGCGCGCTGGCTGTCGACGCTCGAGATTTCCGGCGGCAGCAGCCATCATCATC
ATCATCATGGGTCAGGGTAATAATCGAATTCAAGGCCTCTCGAGCCTCTAGAACTATAGTGAGTCGTATT
ACGTAGATCCAGACATGATAAGATACATTGATGAGTTTGGACAAACCACAACTAGAATGCAGTGAAAAAA
ATGCTTTATTTGTGAAATTTGTGATGCTATTGCTTTATTTGTAACCATTATAAGCTGCAATAAACAAGTT
AACAACAACAATTGCATTCATTTTATGTTTCAGGTTCAGGGGGAGGTGTGGGAGGTTTTTTAATTCGCGG
CCGCGGCGCCAATGCATTGGGCCCGGTACCCAGCTTTTGTTCCCTTTAGTGAGGGTTAATTGCGCGCTTG
GCGTAATCATGGTCATAGCTGTTTCCTGTGTGAAATTGTTATCCGCTCACAATTCCACACAACATACGAG
CCGGGAGCATAAAGTGTAAAGCCTGGGGTGCCTAATGAGTGAGCTAACTCACATTAATTGCGTTGCGCTC
ACTGCCCGCTTTCCAGTCGGGAAACCTGTCGTGCCAGCTGCATTAATGAATCGGCCAACGCGCGGGGAGA
GGCGGTTTGCGTATTGGGCGCTCTTCCGCTTCCTCGCTCACTGACTCGCTGCGCTCGGTCGTTCGGCTGC
GGCGAGCGGTATCAGCTCACTCAAAGGCGGTAATACGGTTATCCACAGAATCAGGGGATAACGCAGGAAA
GAACATGTGAGCAAAAGGCCAGCAAAAGGCCAGGAACCGTAAAAAGGCCGCGTTGCTGGCGTTTTTCCAT
AGGCTCCGCCCCCCTGACGAGCATCACAAAAATCGACGCTCAAGTCAGAGGTGGCGAAACCCGACAGGAC
TATAAAGATACCAGGCGTTTCCCCCTGGAAGCTCCCTCGTGCGCTCTCCTGTTCCGACCCTGCCGCTTAC
CGGATACCTGTCCGCCTTTCTCCCTTCGGGAAGCGTGGCGCTTTCTCATAGCTCACGCTGTAGGTATCTC
AGTTCGGTGTAGGTCGTTCGCTCCAAGCTGGGCTGTGTGCACGAACCCCCCGTTCAGCCCGACCGCTGCG
CCTTATCCGGTAACTATCGTCTTGAGTCCAACCCGGTAAGACACGACTTATCGCCACTGGCAGCAGCCAC
TGGTAACAGGATTAGCAGAGCGAGGTATGTAGGCGGTGCTACAGAGTTCTTGAAGTGGTGGCCTAACTAC
GGCTACACTAGAAGAACAGTATTTGGTATCTGCGCTCTGCTGAAGCCAGTTACCTTCGGAAAAAGAGTTG
GTAGCTCTTGATCCGGCAAACAAACCACCGCTGGTAGCGGTGGTTTTTTTGTTTGCAAGCAGCAGATTAC
GCGCAGAAAAAAAGGATCTCAAGAAGATCCTTTGATCTTTTCTACGGGGTCTGACGCTCAGTGGAACGAA
AACTCACGTTAAGGGATTTTGGTCATGAGATTATCAAAAAGGATCTTCACCTAGATCCTTTTAAATTAAA
AATGAAGTTTTAAATCAATCTAAAGTATATATGAGTAAACTTGGTCTGACAGTTACCAATGCTTAATCAG
TGAGGCACCTATCTCAGCGATCTGTCTATTTCGTTCATCCATAGTTGCCTGACTCCCCGTCGTGTAGATA
ACTACGATACGGGAGGGCTTACCATCTGGCCCCAGTGCTGCAATGATACCGCGAGACCCACGCTCACCGG
CTCCAGATTTATCAGCAATAAACCAGCCAGCCGGAAGGGCCGAGCGCAGAAGTGGTCCTGCAACTTTATC
CGCCTCCATCCAGTCTATTAATTGTTGCCGGGAAGCTAGAGTAAGTAGTTCGCCAGTTAATAGTTTGCGC
AACGTTGTTGCCATTGCTACAGGCATCGTGGTGTCACGCTCGTCGTTTGGTATGGCTTCATTCAGCTCCG
GTTCCCAACGATCAAGGCGAGTTACATGATCCCCCATGTTGTGCAAAAAAGCGGTTAGCTCCTTCGGTCC
TCCGATCGTTGTCAGAAGTAAGTTGGCCGCAGTGTTATCACTCATGGTTATGGCAGCACTGCATAATTCT
CTTACTGTCATGCCATCCGTAAGATGCTTTTCTGTGACTGGTGAGTACTCAACCAAGTCATTCTGAGAAT
AGTGTATGCGGCGACCGAGTTGCTCTTGCCCGGCGTCAATACGGGATAATACCGCGCCACATAGCAGAAC
TTTAAAAGTGCTCATCATTGGAAAACGTTCTTCGGGGCGAAAACTCTCAAGGATCTTACCGCTGTTGAGA
TCCAGTTCGATGTAACCCACTCGTGCACCCAACTGATCTTCAGCATCTTTTACTTTCACCAGCGTTTCTG
GGTGAGCAAAAACAGGAAGGCAAAATGCCGCAAAAAAGGGAATAAGGGCGACACGGAAATGTTGAATACT
CATACTCTTCCTTTTTCAATATTATTGAAGCATTTATCAGGGTTATTGTCTCATGAGCGGATACATATTT
GAATGTATTTAGAAAAATAAACAAATAGGGGTTCCGCGCACATTTCCCCGAAAAGTGCCACCTAAATTGT
AAGCGTTAATATTTTGTTAAAATTCGCGTTAAATTTTTGTTAAATCAGCTCATTTTTTAACCAATAGGCC
GAAATCGGCAAAATCCCTTATAAATCAAAAGAATAGACCGAGATAGGGT
[37 nt withheld, positions 5230-5266]
AAAGAACGTGGACTCCAACGTCAAAGG
[49 nt withheld, positions 5294-5342]
T
[91 nt withheld, positions 5344-5434]
G
[124 nt withheld, positions 5436-5559]
CCCATTCGCCATTCAGGCTGCGCAACTGTTGGGAAGGGCGATCGGTGCGGGCCTCTTCGCTATTACGCCA
GTCGACCGCCAATTCAATATGGCGTATATGGACTCATGCCAATTCAATATGGTGGATCTGGACCTGTGCC
AATTCAATATGGCGTATATGGACTCGTGCCAATTCAATATGGTGGATCTGGACCCCAGCCAATTCAATAT
GGCGGACTTGGCACCATGCCAATTCAATATGGCGGACCTGGCACTGTGCCAACTGGGGAGGGGTCTACTT
GGCACGGTGCCAAGTTTGAGGAGGGGTCTTGGCCCTGTGCCAAGTCCGCCATATTGAATTGGCATGGTGC
CAATAATGGCGGCCATATTGGCTATATGCCAGGATCAATATATAGGCAATATCCAATATGGCCCTATGCC
AATATGGCTATTGGCCAGGTTCAATACTATGTATTGGCCCTATGCCATATAGTATTCCATATATGGGTTT
TCCTATTGACGTAGATAGCCCCTCCCAATGGGCGGTCCCATATACCATATATGGGGCTTCCTAATACCGC
CCATAGCCACTCCCCCATTGACGTCAATGGTCTCTATATATGGTCTTTCCTATTGACGTCATATGGGCGG
TCCTATTGACGTATATGGCGCCTCCCCCATTGACGTCAATTACGGTAAATGGCCCGCCTGGCTCAATGCC
CATTGACGTCAATAGGACCACCCACCATTGACGTCAATGGGATGGCTCATTGCCCATTCATATCCGTTCT
CACGCCCCCTATTGACGTCAATGACGGTAAATGGCCCACTTGGCAGTACATCAATATCTATTAATAGTAA
CTTGGCAAGTACATTACTATTGGAAGTACGCCAGGGTACATTGGCAGTACTCCCATTGACGTCAATGGCG
GTAAATGGCCCGCGATGGCTGCCAAGTACATCCCCATTGACGTCAATGGGGAGGGGCAATGACGCAAATG
GGCGTTCCATTGACGTAAATGGGCGGTAGGCGTGCCTAATGGGAGGTCTATATAAGCAATGCTCGTTTAG
GGAAC
Features (pLannotate 1.2.2; 17 found; start..end, strand, type, name):
     35..53      +  promoter       SP6 promoter: promoter for bacteriophage SP6 RNA polymerase
    136..1617    +  CDS            CYP2A6: CP2A6_HUMAN - Also known as CYP2A3. Experimental evidence at protein level: Swiss-Prot protein existence level 1. Exhibits a high coumarin 7-hydroxylase activity. Can act in the hydroxylation of the anti-cancer drugs cyclophosphamide and ifosphamide. Competent in the metabolic activation of aflatoxin B1. Constitutes the major nicotine C-oxidase. Acts as a 1,4-cineole 2-exo- monooxygenase. Possesses low phenacetin O-deethylation activity. From Homo sapiens (Human).
   1681..2571    +  CDS            HaloTag®: modified bacterial dehalogenase that forms covalent bonds with chloroalkane derivatives
   2581..2600    +  CDS            capTEV™ (fragment): composite tag for in vivo biotinylation, TEV protease cleavage, and 6xHis tagging
   2644..2661    -  promoter       T7 promoter (fragment): promoter for bacteriophage T7 RNA polymerase
   2666..2800    -  polyA_signal   SV40 poly(A) signal: SV40 polyadenylation signal
   2913..2931    -  promoter       T3 promoter: promoter for bacteriophage T3 RNA polymerase
   2976..2992    -  protein_bind   lac operator: The lac repressor binds to the lac operator to inhibit transcription in E. coli. This inhibition can be relieved by adding lactose or isopropyl-β-D-thiogalactopyranoside (IPTG). lac repressor encoded by lacI
   3000..3030    -  promoter       lac promoter: promoter for the E. coli lac operon
   3045..3066    -  protein_bind   CAP binding site: CAP binding activates transcription in the presence of cAMP. E. coli catabolite activator protein
   3079..3171    -  CDS            lacI (fragment): lac repressor; lacI; The lac repressor binds to the lac operator to inhibit transcription in E. coli. This inhibition can be relieved by adding lactose or isopropyl-β-D-thiogalactopyranoside (IPTG).
   3354..3942    -  rep_origin     ori: high-copy-number ColE1/pMB1/pBR322/pUC origin of replication
   4113..4973    -  CDS            AmpR: β-lactamase; bla; confers resistance to ampicillin, carbenicillin, and related antibiotics
   4974..5078    -  promoter       AmpR promoter: bla
   5131..5559    -  rep_origin     f1 ori (sequence partly withheld): f1 bacteriophage origin of replication; arrow indicates direction of (+) strand synthesis
   5564..5630    -  CDS            lacZα (fragment): LacZα fragment of β-galactosidase; lacZ fragment
   5637..6614    +  promoter       CMV IE94 promoter: enhancer/promoter region of simian cytomegalovirus major immediate early transcription unit IE94
