[The description below was written by a language model from this plasmid's Addgene catalogue record and pLannotate feature annotations shown in this document.]
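Description:
pCS2+8-CYP2A6(C439A)-flag-tev-halo-his is a mammalian expression plasmid of about 6.6 kb built on the pCS2+8 backbone. It encodes human cytochrome P450 2A6 (CYP2A6) in which cysteine 439 is replaced by alanine. It is propagated in E. coli from a high-copy ColE1/pUC-type origin with ampicillin selection through the β-lactamase gene. The backbone also carries an f1 phage origin and remnants of lac regulatory and lacZα sequences.

Expression is driven by the simian CMV IE94 enhancer/promoter. This lies immediately upstream of an SP6 promoter, so the same cassette can be transcribed in mammalian cells or used as a template for in vitro RNA synthesis. An SV40 polyadenylation signal annotated downstream of the cassette serves as the terminator, and T7 (partial) and T3 promoters sit on the opposite strand near it. The CYP2A6 open reading frame is followed in frame by C-terminal tags, which the plasmid name gives as Flag, a TEV protease site, HaloTag and a His6 tag. The feature table explicitly detects the HaloTag coding sequence and a short downstream match consistent with the His tag, but it does not separately annotate the Flag or TEV elements in the linker between CYP2A6 and HaloTag. HaloTag is a modified dehalogenase that bonds covalently to chloroalkane ligands, and Flag and His6 allow detection and purification.

According to the record, the construct is intended for T-REX experiments. The C439A mutant shows reduced ability to sense reactive electrophilic species, which suggests a role as a comparison for the unmutated protein. It comes from a study mapping organ-specific electrophile responsivity in C. elegans.
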