Addgene plasmid #227161: pCS2+8-CYP2A6(C439A)-flag-tev-halo-his
Purpose: For T-REX experiments of CYP2A6 C439A mutant. Less sensing ability to reactive electrophilic species (RES).
Depositing lab: Yimon Aye. Depositing organization: Swiss Federal Institute of Technology (EPFL). Publication: Organ-specific electrophile responsivity mapping in live C. elegans. Liu J, Kulkarni A, Gao YQ, Urul DA, Hamelin R, Novotny BA, Long MJC, Aye Y. Cell. 2024 Dec 26;187(26):7450-7469.e29. doi: 10.1016/j.cell.2024.10.014. Epub 2024 Nov 5. PubMed 39504959.
Backbone
  Vector backbone: pCS2+8
  Backbone size w/o insert (bp): 4134
  Total vector size (bp): 6617
  Vector type: Mammalian Expression
Growth in bacteria
  Bacterial resistance: Ampicillin, 100 μg/mL
  Growth temperature: 37°C
  Growth strain: DH5alpha
  Copy number: High Copy
Gene/Insert
  Gene/Insert name: CYP2A6 (alt name: Cytochrome P450 2A6)
  Species: H. sapiens (human)
  Mutation: changed cysteine 439 to alanine
  GenBank ID: NM_000762.6
  Entrez Gene: CYP2A6 (a.k.a. CPA6, CYP2A, CYP2A3, CYPIIA6, P450C2A, P450PB)
  Promoter: CMV and SP6
  Tag / fusion protein: Flag (C terminal on insert); HaloTag (C terminal on insert); His6 (C terminal on insert)
  Cloning method: Ligation Independent Cloning
  Sequencing primers: 5′ CMV forward or SP6 forward; 3′ M13 reverse
Terms and licenses: Academic/Nonprofit Terms; Industry Terms: Not Available to Industry
How to cite: pCS2+8-CYP2A6(C439A)-flag-tev-halo-his was a gift from Yimon Aye (Addgene plasmid # 227161 ; http://n2t.net/addgene:227161 ; RRID:Addgene_227161)
